>Addgene plasmid #142814 | TFORF1644 | addgene full sequence | sequence record 326382 | Addgene NGS Result
GGCTCCGGTGCCCGTCAGTGGGCAGAGCGCACATCGCCCACAGTCCCCGAGAAGTTGGGGGGAGGGGTCG
GCAATTGAACCGGTGCCTAGAGAAGGTGGCGCGGGGTAAACTGGGAAAGTGATGTCGTGTACTGGCTCCG
CCTTTTTCCCGAGGGTGGGGGAGAACCGTATATAAGTGCAGTAGTCGCCGTGAACGTTCTTTTTCGCAAC
GGGTTTGCCGCCAGAACACAGGTAAGTGCCGTGTGTGGTTCCCGCGGGCCTGGCCTCTTTACGGGTTATG
GCCCTTGCGTGCCTTGAATTACTTCCACCTGGCTGCAGTACGTGATTCTTGATCCCGAGCTTCGGGTTGG
AAGTGGGTGGGAGAGTTCGAGGCCTTGCGCTTAAGGAGCCCCTTCGCCTCGTGCTTGAGTTGAGGCCTGG
CCTGGGCGCTGGGGCCGCCGCGTGCGAATCTGGTGGCACCTTCGCGCCTGTCTCGCTGCTTTCGATAAGT
CTCTAGCCATTTAAAATTTTTGATGACCTGCTGCGACGCTTTTTTTCTGGCAAGATAGTCTTGTAAATGC
GGGCCAAGATCTGCACACTGGTATTTCGGTTTTTGGGGCCGCGGGCGGCGACGGGGCCCGTGCGTCCCAG
CGCACATGTTCGGCGAGGCGGGGCCTGCGAGCGCGGCCACCGAGAATCGGACGGGGGTAGTCTCAAGCTG
GCCGGCCTGCTCTGGTGCCTGGCCTCGCGCCGCCGTGTATCGCCCCGCCCTGGGCGGCAAGGCTGGCCCG
GTCGGCACCAGTTGCGTGAGCGGAAAGATGGCCGCTTCCCGGCCCTGCTGCAGGGAGCTCAAAATGGAGG
ACGCGGCGCTCGGGAGAGCGGGCGGGTGAGTCACCCACACAAAGGAAAAGGGCCTTTCCGTCCTCAGCCG
TCGCTTCATGTGACTCCACGGAGTACCGGGCGCCGTCCAGGCACCTCGATTAGTTCTCGAGCTTTTGGAG
TACGTCGTCTTTAGGTTGGGGGGAGGGGTTTTATGCGATGGAGTTTCCCCACACTGAGTGGGTGGAGACT
GAAGTTAGGCCAGCTTGGCACTTGATGTAATTCTCCTTGGAATTTGCCCTTTTTGAGTTTGGATCTTGGT
TCATTCTCAAGCCTCAGACAGTGGTTCAAAGTTTTTTTCTTCCATTTCAGGTGTCGTGAGGCTAGCACCG
CCACCATGGCCGAGCCGGCTTCGGTAACTGTGACATTTGATGATGTGGCCTTATATTTTTCGGAACAAGA
GTGGGAGATCCTGGAGAAGTGGCAGAAGCAAATGTATAAGCAAGAGATGAAGACCAATTACGAGACCCTT
GATTCCCTGGGGTATGCTTTTTCCAAGCCAGATTTGATCACATGGATGGAACAAGGGAGAATGCTATTAA
TCAGCGAACAGGGATGCTTAGATAAAACAAGAAGGACAACTAGCCCTCCTACTGATGAACAGTTGAACAT
GAAGAATACTGGAAAGTTGCTATGTTTTGATGACGAAGGAACTCCCAGGACAAAAGAAGAGGATTGCCGT
TTAAATGGTCCTCAAAAACAGGACTTGTGTGCTGCCTTACGAGGGAAAGAGAGAAAGATTTTATTAGCTC
AAACAGCCACCTTCCAGTCTCCAAGTCTCCGAGAAACAGAGATTCTAAATAAAAAAGTCAGCATCACAGC
ATATGATCCAGACAAGAAAGACCTGCGGCATAAGCCTCGGGAGACCCCAGGGCGCTTAGAAATTCCCACA
GGGCCAAGATGCTATTCCTGCTATGTCTGTAGGAAAGTCTTCCAAGTAAGGAGGGATTTGCTAAAGCACA
AACGGAGCCACTCCAAGAGCCAGCTCTGCAGATACCCAAAGTACAAAAACTCGTCCAGAGGGAAGTCCGA
ACTCAGGCGGACGCAGAGGCTCCTGTGTCAGAAGAAGCGGTTCCAGTGCAGTGAGTGTGAGAAGAGCTAC
TTCCTGAAGGGCAGCCTCGTCACTCATCAGGTTGTCCACACCGGCCAGCGGCCCTACCCATGCCCTGAGT
GCGACAAGACCTTCCGGTACAGGGCCAACCTGAAGAAGCACCTGTGTCTACACCGCGGGGAGCGGCCGTT
CTGCTGCGGGGAGTGCGGCCGGGCCTTCGTGCAGCAGTGCGAGCTCACGGAGCACTTGCGGCTGCACAGC
GGAGAGAAGCCCTTCCAGTGTCCGCAGTGTGACCGGTGCTTCCGCCTGAAGAGGGGCATGAAGGTCCATC
TGACCCAGCACAGCGGGAAGAGGCCCTTCCACTGTCCCGAGTGTGGCCGGAGCTTCTCCCGGAAGGCTGC
CCTGAAGACCCACCAGAGGACGCACAGCGAGGAAAAGCCGTTTTCTTGTGGTGAATGTGGCAGGAAATTC
ATCTACAAGATTAAGCTGGACGAGCACATCAGAGTTCACACGGGAGAGAAGCCCTTTTCGTGTCCCGAGT
GTAACAAAAGTTTCCGCCTCAAGAGAAGCCTGAAAGCCCACGGGCTGCAGCACATTGGGAAGCGGCCCTT
CCAGTGCCCGGAGTGCAGCAGGGGCTTCTTCTGGAGGAACGCCATGCGCGCCCACCAGCGCCTGCACAGC
GAGCAAAAGCCCTTCCCCTGCGCCGAGTGCGGCAAGCGCTTCACGCGGCCTTCCAAGCTCGCCTGCCACA
CCAGAGTCCACGACAGGCAGAAGGAGTTTCCCTGCGGCGAGTGCAAAAAGACCTTTTCTCAGCAGTCGCG
GCTCACGCAGCACCTGAAGGTCCACACCACGGAAAAGCCGTTCTCCTGCGCCGAGTGCGGCCGCAGTTTC
CGCCGACGCGCGCATCTCACAGAGCACACGAGGCTTCACAGTGGCGAGGAGCCCTTCCAGTGTCCCGAGT
GCGACAAGAGCTTCTCCTGGAAGGCCTCCATGAAGTTCCACCAGCGGATGCACAGGGACGAGAAGCCCTT
CGCGTGCGGTGAGTGTGACAAGACCTACACGCATCAGTCTCAGCTCACCGAGCACCTGAGGCTGCACAGT
GGAGAGAAGCCCTACCAGTGTCCTGAATGCGAGAAGACTTTCCGCCTCAAGGGAAACCTGAAAAGCCACC
TGCTGCAGCACAGTGGCCAAAAGCCATTCTCTTGTGTGATGTGCGGCAAAAGTTTCACTCAACAGTACCG
GCTCACAGAACACATTCGAGTCCACAGCGGGGAGAAGCCCTTCCAGTGTCCGGAGTGTGACAAGAGCTAC
TGCATCAGGGGCAGCTTGAAGGTCCACTTGTATAAGCACAGTGGAGAGAGGCCCTTCCAGTGTCCCGAGT
GTGGCAAAGGCTTCCTCCAGAAGAGAAGCCTGAAGGCCCATCTGTGCCTTCACAGTGGGGAGAGGCCTTT
TTCTTGTGATGAGTGTGGAAGGAGCTTCACGTACGTGGGGGCGCTCAAGACCCACATTGCAGTGCATGCC
AAAGAGAAGCCCTCCAGCCTCTAGTAATGAACTAGTCCGTAACTTGAAAGTATTTCGATTTCTTGGCTTT
ATATATCTTGTGGAAAGGACGATGGATCATTTCGCAACTATGTTAAACGCGTTAAGTCGACAATCAACCT
CTGGATTACAAAATTTGTGAAAGATTGACTGGTATTCTTAACTATGTTGCTCCTTTTACGCTATGTGGAT
ACGCTGCTTTAATGCCTTTGTATCATGCTATTGCTTCCCGTATGGCTTTCATTTTCTCCTCCTTGTATAA
ATCCTGGTTGCTGTCTCTTTATGAGGAGTTGTGGCCCGTTGTCAGGCAACGTGGCGTGGTGTGCACTGTG
TTTGCTGACGCAACCCCCACTGGTTGGGGCATTGCCACCACCTGTCAGCTCCTTTCCGGGACTTTCGCTT
TCCCCCTCCCTATTGCCACGGCGGAACTCATCGCCGCCTGCCTTGCCCGCTGCTGGACAGGGGCTCGGCT
GTTGGGCACTGACAATTCCGTGGTGTTGTCGGGGAAATCATCGTCCTTTCCTTGGCTGCTCGCCTGTGTT
GCCACCTGGATTCTGCGCGGGACGTCCTTCTGCTACGTCCCTTCGGCCCTCAATCCAGCGGACCTTCCTT
CCCGCGGCCTGCTGCCGGCTCTGCGGCCTCTTCCGCGTCTTCGCCTTCGCCCTCAGACGAGTCGGATCTC
CCTTTGGGCCGCCTCCCCGCGTCGACTTTAAGACCAATGACTTACAAGGCAGCTGTAGATCTTAGCCACT
TTTTAAAAGAAAAGGGGGGACTGGAAGGGCTAATTCACTCCCAACGAAGACAAGATCTGCTTTTTGCTTG
TACTGGGTCTCTCTGGTTAGACCAGATCTGAGCCTGGGAGCTCTCTGGCTAACTAGGGAACCCACTGCTT
AAGCCTCAATAAAGCTTGCCTTGAGTGCTTCAAGTAGTGTGTGCCCGTCTGTTGTGTGACTCTGGTAACT
AGAGATCCCTCAGACCCTTTTAGTCAGTGTGGAAAATCTCTAGCAGTACGTATAGTAGTTCATGTCATCT
TATTATTCAGTATTTATAACTTGCAAAGAAATGAATATCAGAGAGTGAGAGGAACTTGTTTATTGCAGCT
TATAATGGTTACAAATAAAGCAATAGCATCACAAATTTCACAAATAAAGCATTTTTTTCACTGCATTCTA
GTTGTGGTTTGTCCAAACTCATCAATGTATCTTATCATGTCTGGCTCTAGCTATCCCGCCCCTAACTCCG
CCCATCCCGCCCCTAACTCCGCCCAGTTCCGCCCATTCTCCGCCCCATGGCTGACTAATTTTTTTTATTT
ATGCAGAGGCCGAGGCCGCCTCGGCCTCTGAGCTATTCCAGAAGTAGTGAGGAGGCTTTTTTGGAGGCCT
AGGGACGTACCCAATTCGCCCTATAGTGAGTCGTATTACGCGCGCTCACTGGCCGTCGTTTTACAACGTC
GTGACTGGGAAAACCCTGGCGTTACCCAACTTAATCGCCTTGCAGCACATCCCCCTTTCGCCAGCTGGCG
TAATAGCGAAGAGGCCCGCACCGATCGCCCTTCCCAACAGTTGCGCAGCCTGAATGGCGAATGGG
[124 nt withheld, positions 5036-5159]
C
[91 nt withheld, positions 5161-5251]
A
[49 nt withheld, positions 5253-5301]
CCTTTGACGTTGGAGTCCACGTTCTTT
[37 nt withheld, positions 5329-5365]
ACCCTATCTCGGTCTATTCTTTTGATTTATAAGGGATTTTGCCGATTTCGGCCTATTGGTTAAAAAATGA
GCTGATTTAACAAAAATTTAACGCGAATTTTAACAAAATATTAACGCTTACAATTTAGGTGGCACTTTTC
GGGGAAATGTGCGCGGAACCCCTATTTGTTTATTTTTCTAAATACATTCAAATATGTATCCGCTCATGAG
ACAATAACCCTGATAAATGCTTCAATAATATTGAAAAAGGAAGAGTATGAGTATTCAACATTTCCGTGTC
GCCCTTATTCCCTTTTTTGCGGCATTTTGCCTTCCTGTTTTTGCTCACCCAGAAACGCTGGTGAAAGTAA
AAGATGCTGAAGATCAGTTGGGTGCACGAGTGGGTTACATCGAACTGGATCTCAACAGCGGTAAGATCCT
TGAGAGTTTTCGCCCCGAAGAACGTTTTCCAATGATGAGCACTTTTAAAGTTCTGCTATGTGGCGCGGTA
TTATCCCGTATTGACGCCGGGCAAGAGCAACTCGGTCGCCGCATACACTATTCTCAGAATGACTTGGTTG
AGTACTCACCAGTCACAGAAAAGCATCTTACGGATGGCATGACAGTAAGAGAATTATGCAGTGCTGCCAT
AACCATGAGTGATAACACTGCGGCCAACTTACTTCTGACAACGATCGGAGGACCGAAGGAGCTAACCGCT
TTTTTGCACAACATGGGGGATCATGTAACTCGCCTTGATCGTTGGGAACCGGAGCTGAATGAAGCCATAC
CAAACGACGAGCGTGACACCACGATGCCTGTAGCAATGGCAACAACGTTGCGCAAACTATTAACTGGCGA
ACTACTTACTCTAGCTTCCCGGCAACAATTAATAGACTGGATGGAGGCGGATAAAGTTGCAGGACCACTT
CTGCGCTCGGCCCTTCCGGCTGGCTGGTTTATTGCTGATAAATCTGGAGCCGGTGAGCGTGGGTCTCGCG
GTATCATTGCAGCACTGGGGCCAGATGGTAAGCCCTCCCGTATCGTAGTTATCTACACGACGGGGAGTCA
GGCAACTATGGATGAACGAAATAGACAGATCGCTGAGATAGGTGCCTCACTGATTAAGCATTGGTAACTG
TCAGACCAAGTTTACTCATATATACTTTAGATTGATTTAAAACTTCATTTTTAATTTAAAAGGATCTAGG
TGAAGATCCTTTTTGATAATCTCATGACCAAAATCCCTTAACGTGAGTTTTCGTTCCACTGAGCGTCAGA
CCCCGTAGAAAAGATCAAAGGATCTTCTTGAGATCCTTTTTTTCTGCGCGTAATCTGCTGCTTGCAAACA
AAAAAACCACCGCTACCAGCGGTGGTTTGTTTGCCGGATCAAGAGCTACCAACTCTTTTTCCGAAGGTAA
CTGGCTTCAGCAGAGCGCAGATACCAAATACTGTTCTTCTAGTGTAGCCGTAGTTAGGCCACCACTTCAA
GAACTCTGTAGCACCGCCTACATACCTCGCTCTGCTAATCCTGTTACCAGTGGCTGCTGCCAGTGGCGAT
AAGTCGTGTCTTACCGGGTTGGACTCAAGACGATAGTTACCGGATAAGGCGCAGCGGTCGGGCTGAACGG
GGGGTTCGTGCACACAGCCCAGCTTGGAGCGAACGACCTACACCGAACTGAGATACCTACAGCGTGAGCT
ATGAGAAAGCGCCACGCTTCCCGAAGGGAGAAAGGCGGACAGGTATCCGGTAAGCGGCAGGGTCGGAACA
GGAGAGCGCACGAGGGAGCTTCCAGGGGGAAACGCCTGGTATCTTTATAGTCCTGTCGGGTTTCGCCACC
TCTGACTTGAGCGTCGATTTTTGTGATGCTCGTCAGGGGGGCGGAGCCTATGGAAAAACGCCAGCAACGC
GGCCTTTTTACGGTTCCTGGCCTTTTGCTGGCCTTTTGCTCACATGTTCTTTCCTGCGTTATCCCCTGAT
TCTGTGGATAACCGTATTACCGCCTTTGAGTGAGCTGATACCGCTCGCCGCAGCCGAACGACCGAGCGCA
GCGAGTCAGTGAGCGAGGAAGCGGAAGAGCGCCCAATACGCAAACCGCCTCTCCCCGCGCGTTGGCCGAT
TCATTAATGCAGCTGGCACGACAGGTTTCCCGACTGGAAAGCGGGCAGTGAGCGCAACGCAATTAATGTG
AGTTAGCTCACTCATTAGGCACCCCAGGCTTTACACTTTATGCTTCCGGCTCGTATGTTGTGTGGAATTG
TGAGCGGATAACAATTTCACACAGGAAACAGCTATGACCATGATTACGCCAAGCGCGCAATTAACCCTCA
CTAAAGGGAACAAAAGCTGGAGCTGCAAGCTTAATGTAGTCTTATGCAATACTCTTGTAGTCTTGCAACA
TGGTAACGATGAGTTAGCAACATGCCTTACAAGGAGAGAAAAAGCACCGTGCATGCCGATTGGTGGAAGT
AAGGTGGTACGATCGTGCCTTATTAGGAAGGCAACAGACGGGTCTGACATGGATTGGACGAACCACTGAA
TTGCCGCATTGCAGAGATATTGTATTTAAGTGCCTAGCTCGATACATAAACGGGTCTCTCTGGTTAGACC
AGATCTGAGCCTGGGAGCTCTCTGGCTAACTAGGGAACCCACTGCTTAAGCCTCAATAAAGCTTGCCTTG
AGTGCTTCAAGTAGTGTGTGCCCGTCTGTTGTGTGACTCTGGTAACTAGAGATCCCTCAGACCCTTTTAG
TCAGTGTGGAAAATCTCTAGCAGTGGCGCCCGAACAGGGACTTGAAAGCGAAAGGGAAACCAGAGGAGCT
CTCTCGACGCAGGACTCGGCTTGCTGAAGCGCGCACGGCAAGAGGCGAGGGGCGGCGACTGGTGAGTACG
CCAAAAATTTTGACTAGCGGAGGCTAGAAGGAGAGAGATGGGTGCGAGAGCGTCAGTATTAAGCGGGGGA
GAATTAGATCGCGATGGGAAAAAATTCGGTTAAGGCCAGGGGGAAAGAAAAAATATAAATTAAAACATAT
AGTATGGGCAAGCAGGGAGCTAGAACGATTCGCAGTTAATCCTGGCCTGTTAGAAACATCAGAAGGCTGT
AGACAAATACTGGGACAGCTACAACCATCCCTTCAGACAGGATCAGAAGAACTTAGATCATTATATAATA
CAGTAGCAACCCTCTATTGTGTGCATCAAAGGATAGAGATAAAAGACACCAAGGAAGCTTTAGACAAGAT
AGAGGAAGAGCAAAACAAAAGTAAGACCACCGCACAGCAAGCGGCCGCTGATCTTCAGACCTGGAGGAGG
AGATATGAGGGACAATTGGAGAAGTGAATTATATAAATATAAAGTAGTAAAAATTGAACCATTAGGAGTA
GCACCCACCAAGGCAAAGAGAAGAGTGGTGCAGAGAGAAAAAAGAGCAGTGGGAATAGGAGCTTTGTTCC
TTGGGTTCTTGGGAGCAGCAGGAAGCACTATGGGCGCAGCGTCAATGACGCTGACGGTACAGGCCAGACA
ATTATTGTCTGGTATAGTGCAGCAGCAGAACAATTTGCTGAGGGCTATTGAGGCGCAACAGCATCTGTTG
CAACTCACAGTCTGGGGCATCAAGCAGCTCCAGGCAAGAATCCTGGCTGTGGAAAGATACCTAAAGGATC
AACAGCTCCTGGGGATTTGGGGTTGCTCTGGAAAACTCATTTGCACCACTGCTGTGCCTTGGAATGCTAG
TTGGAGTAATAAATCTCTGGAACAGATTTGGAATCACACGACCTGGATGGAGTGGGACAGAGAAATTAAC
AATTACACAAGCTTAATACACTCCTTAATTGAAGAATCGCAAAACCAGCAAGAAAAGAATGAACAAGAAT
TATTGGAATTAGATAAATGGGCAAGTTTGTGGAATTGGTTTAACATAACAAATTGGCTGTGGTATATAAA
ATTATTCATAATGATAGTAGGAGGCTTGGTAGGTTTAAGAATAGTTTTTGCTGTACTTTCTATAGTGAAT
AGAGTTAGGCAGGGATATTCACCATTATCGTTTCAGACCCACCTCCCAACCCCGAGGGGACCCATGCATT
GCATCTCAATTAGTCAGCAACCAGGTGTGGAAAGTCCCCAGGCTCCCCAGCAGGCAGAAGTATGCAAAGC
ATGCGTCTCAATTAGTCAGCAACCATAGTCCCGCCCCTAACTCCGCCCATCCCGCCCCTAACTCCGCCCA
GTTCCGCCCATTCTCCGCCCCATGGCTGACTAATTTTTTTTATTTATGCAGAGGCCGAGGCCGCCTCGGC
CTCTGAGCTATTCCAGAAGTAGTGAGGAGGCTTTTTTGGAGGCCTAGGCTTTTGCAAAAAGCTTTCTAGA
GGTACCACCGGAGCTTACCATGACCGAGTACAAGCCCACGGTGCGCCTCGCCACCCGCGACGACGTCCCC
AGGGCCGTACGCACCCTCGCCGCCGCGTTCGCCGACTACCCCGCCACGCGCCACACCGTCGATCCGGACC
GCCACATCGAGCGGGTCACCGAGCTGCAAGAACTCTTCCTCACGCGCGTCGGGCTCGACATCGGCAAGGT
GTGGGTCGCGGACGACGGCGCCGCCGTGGCGGTCTGGACCACGCCGGAGAGCGTCGAAGCGGGGGCGGTG
TTCGCCGAGATCGGCCCGCGCATGGCCGAGTTGAGCGGTTCCCGGCTGGCCGCGCAGCAACAGATGGAAG
GCCTCCTGGCGCCGCACCGGCCCAAGGAGCCCGCGTGGTTCCTGGCCACCGTCGGCGTCTCGCCCGACCA
CCAGGGCAAGGGTCTGGGCAGCGCCGTCGTGCTCCCCGGAGTGGAGGCGGCCGAGCGCGCCGGGGTGCCC
GCCTTCCTGGAGACCTCCGCGCCCCGCAACCTCCCCTTCTACGAGCGGCTCGGCTTCACCGTCACCGCCG
ACGTCGAGGTGCCCGAAGGACCGCGCACCTGGTGCATGACCCGCAAGCCCGGTGCCAGTTAACGAATTCT
AGATCTTGAGACAAATGGCAGTATTCATCCACAATTTTAAAAGAAAAGGGGGGATTGGGGGGTACAGTGC
AGGGGAAAGAATAGTAGACATAATAGCAACAGACATACAAACTAAAGAATTACAAAAACAAATTACAAAA
ATTCAAAATTTTCGGGTTTATTACAGGGACAGCAGAGATCCACTTTGGCGCCGGCTCGAGGCCTGCAGGT
GCAAAGATGGATAAAGTTTTAAACAGAGAGGAATCTTTGCAGCTAATGGACCTTCTAGGTCTTGAAAGGA
GTGGGAATT
Features (pLannotate 1.2.2; 33 found; start..end, strand, type, name):
      1..1179    +  promoter       EF-1α promoter: strong constitutive promoter for human elongation factor EF-1α
   1196..2020    +  CDS            ZNF425 (fragment): ZN425_HUMAN - Experimental evidence at protein level: Swiss-Prot protein existence level 1. Acts as a transcriptional repressor. From Homo sapiens (Human).
   2175..2192    +  CDS            ZFHD1 (DNA binding domain) (fragment): composite human DNA-binding domain composed of domains from the transcription factors Zif268 and Oct-1 (Pomerantz et al., 1995)
   3183..3200    +  CDS            ZFHD1 (DNA binding domain) (fragment): composite human DNA-binding domain composed of domains from the transcription factors Zif268 and Oct-1 (Pomerantz et al., 1995)
   3467..3520    +  promoter       U6 promoter (fragment): RNA polymerase III promoter for human U6 snRNA
   3562..4150    +  misc_feature   WPRE: woodchuck hepatitis virus posttranscriptional regulatory element
   4201..4220    +  misc_feature   cPPT/CTS (fragment): central polypurine tract and central termination sequence of HIV-1
   4222..4455    +  LTR            3' LTR (ΔU3): self-inactivating 3' long terminal repeat (LTR) from HIV-1
   4533..4654    +  polyA_signal   SV40 poly(A) signal: SV40 polyadenylation signal
   4694..4829    +  rep_origin     SV40 ori: SV40 origin of replication
   4850..4868    -  promoter       T7 promoter: promoter for bacteriophage T7 RNA polymerase
   4876..5031    +  CDS            lacZα (fragment): LacZα fragment of β-galactosidase; lacZ fragment
   5036..5464    +  rep_origin     f1 ori (sequence partly withheld): f1 bacteriophage origin of replication; arrow indicates direction of (+) strand synthesis
   5517..5621    +  promoter       AmpR promoter: bla
   5622..6482    +  CDS            AmpR: β-lactamase; bla; confers resistance to ampicillin, carbenicillin, and related antibiotics
   6653..7241    +  rep_origin     ori: high-copy-number ColE1/pMB1/pBR322/pUC origin of replication
   7424..7516    +  CDS            lacI (fragment): lac repressor; lacI; The lac repressor binds to the lac operator to inhibit transcription in E. coli. This inhibition can be relieved by adding lactose or isopropyl-β-D-thiogalactopyranoside (IPTG).
   7529..7550    +  protein_bind   CAP binding site: CAP binding activates transcription in the presence of cAMP. E. coli catabolite activator protein
   7565..7595    +  promoter       lac promoter: promoter for the E. coli lac operon
   7603..7619    +  protein_bind   lac operator: The lac repressor binds to the lac operator to inhibit transcription in E. coli. This inhibition can be relieved by adding lactose or isopropyl-β-D-thiogalactopyranoside (IPTG). lac repressor encoded by lacI
   7664..7682    +  promoter       T3 promoter: promoter for bacteriophage T3 RNA polymerase
   7710..7936    +  promoter       RSV promoter: Rous sarcoma virus enhancer/promoter
   7937..8117    +  LTR            5' LTR (truncated): truncated 5' long terminal repeat (LTR) from HIV-1
   8164..8289    +  misc_feature   HIV-1 Ψ: packaging signal of human immunodeficiency virus type 1
   8273..8636    +  CDS            HIV-1 gag (fragment): gag protein from human immunodeficiency virus 1; gag
   8782..9015    +  misc_feature   RRE: The Rev response element (RRE) of HIV-1 allows for Rev-dependent mRNA export from the nucleus to the cytoplasm.
   9392..9418    +  CDS            Rev (fragment): human immunodeficiency virus 1 (HIV-1) Rev protein; rev; enhances nuclear export of unspliced and incompletely spliced viral mRNAs
   9425..9448    +  promoter       SV40 promoter (fragment): SV40 early promoter
   9449..9520    +  promoter       SV40 promoter (fragment): SV40 enhancer and early promoter
   9544..9679    +  rep_origin     SV40 ori: SV40 origin of replication
   9725..10321   +  CDS            PuroR (fragment): puromycin N-acetyltransferase; pac from Streptomyces; confers resistance to puromycin
  10370..10487   +  misc_feature   cPPT/CTS: central polypurine tract and central termination sequence of HIV-1
  10552..10618   +  CDS            small t antigen (fragment): SV40 (simian virus 40) small t antigen
