[The description below was written by a language model from this plasmid's Addgene catalogue record and pLannotate feature annotations shown in this document.]
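Description:
TFORF1644 is a third-generation-style, self-inactivating lentiviral expression plasmid built on the pLX_TRC317 backbone and carrying the human zinc-finger transcription factor ZNF425 as a synthesized open reading frame. It belongs to a large barcoded transcription factor ORF collection in which each construct has a unique 24-bp barcode, so that the factor delivered to a given cell can be identified by sequencing in pooled overexpression screens, such as those probing directed differentiation. The sequenced plasmid is 10,624 nt. In bacteria it is maintained through a high-copy ColE1/pUC-type origin with ampicillin resistance (AmpR), and it also carries an f1 origin. The record warns that the plasmid can recombine, which is a common issue with LTR-containing vectors.

The viral genome is transcribed from an RSV promoter fused to a truncated HIV-1 5' LTR. This is followed by the Ψ packaging signal with a partial gag sequence, the Rev response element for Rev-dependent nuclear export, and a cPPT/CTS element that aids nuclear import of the reverse-transcribed genome. Within the provirus, an SV40 early promoter drives puromycin N-acetyltransferase for selection of transduced mammalian cells, while the strong constitutive EF-1α promoter drives ZNF425. The annotation tool labels only the first part of the ORF as ZNF425, and the short ZFHD1 hits further downstream most likely reflect zinc-finger repeat similarity within the same insert. A WPRE downstream of the ORF enhances transcript stability and expression, and the ΔU3 3' LTR makes the integrated provirus self-inactivating. The barcode itself is not annotated in the feature table, so its exact position is not stated.
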