Addgene plasmid #142814: TFORF1644
Purpose: Lentiviral vector for overexpressing transcription factor ORFs with unique 24-bp barcodes. Barcodes facilitate identification of transcription factors in pooled screens.
Depositing lab: Feng Zhang. Depositing organization: Broad Institute. Publication: A transcription factor atlas of directed differentiation. Joung J, Ma S, Tay T, Geiger-Schuller KR, Kirchgatterer PC, Verdine VK, Guo B, Arias-Garcia MA, Allen WE, Singh A, Kuksenko O, Abudayyeh OO, Gootenberg JS, Fu Z, Macrae RK, Buenrostro JD, Regev A, Zhang F. Cell. 2023 Jan 5;186(1):209-229.e26. doi: 10.1016/j.cell.2022.11.026. PubMed 36608654.
Backbone
  Vector backbone: pLX_TRC317
  Backbone manufacturer: Broad Institute Genetic Perturbation Platform
  Backbone size w/o insert (bp): 8264
  Vector type: Mammalian Expression, Lentiviral
  Selectable markers: Puromycin
Growth in bacteria
  Bacterial resistance: Ampicillin, 100 μg/mL
  Growth temperature: 37°C
  Growth strain: NEB Stable
  Copy number: High Copy
Gene/Insert
  Gene/Insert name: ZNF425
  Species: H. sapiens (human)
  Insert size (bp): 2360
  Entrez Gene: ZNF425
  Promoter: EF1a
  Cloning method: Unknown
  Sequencing primers: 5′ GGGTGGAGACTGAAGTTAGGCCAG; 3′ CACATAGCGTAAAAGGAGCAACATAG
Terms and licenses: Academic/Nonprofit Terms; Industry Terms: Not Available to Industry
Depositor comments: NM_001001661,ENST00000378061 . The transcription factor ORF portion of this plasmid was synthesized by Genewiz. Please test multiple small colonies in case of plasmid recombination. To make this collection available in a timely manner, a portion of this collection was not fully sequenced by Addgene. If an Addgene verified full plasmid sequence is not available, please contact us prior to placing an order to request the full sequence.
How to cite: TFORF1644 was a gift from Feng Zhang (Addgene plasmid # 142814 ; http://n2t.net/addgene:142814 ; RRID:Addgene_142814)
