>Addgene plasmid #142814 | TFORF1644 | depositor partial sequence | sequence record 280580 | Insert
ACCGCCACCATGGCCGAGCCGGCTTCGGTAACTGTGACATTTGATGATGTGGCCTTATATTTTTCGGAAC
AAGAGTGGGAGATCCTGGAGAAGTGGCAGAAGCAAATGTATAAGCAAGAGATGAAGACCAATTACGAGAC
CCTTGATTCCCTGGGGTATGCTTTTTCCAAGCCAGATTTGATCACATGGATGGAACAAGGGAGAATGCTA
TTAATCAGCGAACAGGGATGCTTAGATAAAACAAGAAGGACAACTAGCCCTCCTACTGATGAACAGTTGA
ACATGAAGAATACTGGAAAGTTGCTATGTTTTGATGACGAAGGAACTCCCAGGACAAAAGAAGAGGATTG
CCGTTTAAATGGTCCTCAAAAACAGGACTTGTGTGCTGCCTTACGAGGGAAAGAGAGAAAGATTTTATTA
GCTCAAACAGCCACCTTCCAGTCTCCAAGTCTCCGAGAAACAGAGATTCTAAATAAAAAAGTCAGCATCA
CAGCATATGATCCAGACAAGAAAGACCTGCGGCATAAGCCTCGGGAGACCCCAGGGCGCTTAGAAATTCC
CACAGGGCCAAGATGCTATTCCTGCTATGTCTGTAGGAAAGTCTTCCAAGTAAGGAGGGATTTGCTAAAG
CACAAACGGAGCCACTCCAAGAGCCAGCTCTGCAGATACCCAAAGTACAAAAACTCGTCCAGAGGGAAGT
CCGAACTCAGGCGGACGCAGAGGCTCCTGTGTCAGAAGAAGCGGTTCCAGTGCAGTGAGTGTGAGAAGAG
CTACTTCCTGAAGGGCAGCCTCGTCACTCATCAGGTTGTCCACACCGGCCAGCGGCCCTACCCATGCCCT
GAGTGCGACAAGACCTTCCGGTACAGGGCCAACCTGAAGAAGCACCTGTGTCTACACCGCGGGGAGCGGC
CGTTCTGCTGCGGGGAGTGCGGCCGGGCCTTCGTGCAGCAGTGCGAGCTCACGGAGCACTTGCGGCTGCA
CAGCGGAGAGAAGCCCTTCCAGTGTCCGCAGTGTGACCGGTGCTTCCGCCTGAAGAGGGGCATGAAGGTC
CATCTGACCCAGCACAGCGGGAAGAGGCCCTTCCACTGTCCCGAGTGTGGCCGGAGCTTCTCCCGGAAGG
CTGCCCTGAAGACCCACCAGAGGACGCACAGCGAGGAAAAGCCGTTTTCTTGTGGTGAATGTGGCAGGAA
ATTCATCTACAAGATTAAGCTGGACGAGCACATCAGAGTTCACACGGGAGAGAAGCCCTTTTCGTGTCCC
GAGTGTAACAAAAGTTTCCGCCTCAAGAGAAGCCTGAAAGCCCACGGGCTGCAGCACATTGGGAAGCGGC
CCTTCCAGTGCCCGGAGTGCAGCAGGGGCTTCTTCTGGAGGAACGCCATGCGCGCCCACCAGCGCCTGCA
CAGCGAGCAAAAGCCCTTCCCCTGCGCCGAGTGCGGCAAGCGCTTCACGCGGCCTTCCAAGCTCGCCTGC
CACACCAGAGTCCACGACAGGCAGAAGGAGTTTCCCTGCGGCGAGTGCAAAAAGACCTTTTCTCAGCAGT
CGCGGCTCACGCAGCACCTGAAGGTCCACACCACGGAAAAGCCGTTCTCCTGCGCCGAGTGCGGCCGCAG
TTTCCGCCGACGCGCGCATCTCACAGAGCACACGAGGCTTCACAGTGGCGAGGAGCCCTTCCAGTGTCCC
GAGTGCGACAAGAGCTTCTCCTGGAAGGCCTCCATGAAGTTCCACCAGCGGATGCACAGGGACGAGAAGC
CCTTCGCGTGCGGTGAGTGTGACAAGACCTACACGCATCAGTCTCAGCTCACCGAGCACCTGAGGCTGCA
CAGTGGAGAGAAGCCCTACCAGTGTCCTGAATGCGAGAAGACTTTCCGCCTCAAGGGAAACCTGAAAAGC
CACCTGCTGCAGCACAGTGGCCAAAAGCCATTCTCTTGTGTGATGTGCGGCAAAAGTTTCACTCAACAGT
ACCGGCTCACAGAACACATTCGAGTCCACAGCGGGGAGAAGCCCTTCCAGTGTCCGGAGTGTGACAAGAG
CTACTGCATCAGGGGCAGCTTGAAGGTCCACTTGTATAAGCACAGTGGAGAGAGGCCCTTCCAGTGTCCC
GAGTGTGGCAAAGGCTTCCTCCAGAAGAGAAGCCTGAAGGCCCATCTGTGCCTTCACAGTGGGGAGAGGC
CTTTTTCTTGTGATGAGTGTGGAAGGAGCTTCACGTACGTGGGGGCGCTCAAGACCCACATTGCAGTGCA
TGCCAAAGAGAAGCCCTCCAGCCTCTAGTAATGAACTAGTCCGTAACTTGAAAGTATTTCGATTTCTTGG
CTTTATATATCTTGTGGAAAGGACGATGGATCATTTCGCAACTATGTTAA
