>Addgene plasmid #142814 | TFORF1644 | depositor partial sequence | sequence record 280581 | Barcode
TGGATCATTTCGCAACTATGTTAA
